>Addgene plasmid #232516 | pBEL2871 | addgene full sequence | sequence record 464729 | Addgene NGS Result
CACGATCATGCGCACCCGTGGCCAGGACCCAACGCTGCCCGAGATCTCGATCCCGCGAAATTAATACGAC
TCACTATAGGGAGACCACAACGGTTTCCCTCTAGAAATAATTTTGTTTAACTTTAAGAAGGAGATATACA
TATGGCTCTTAACACACCACAAATTACGCCGACAAAAAAGATAACAGTGAGGGCAATCGGCGAGGAACTG
CCGCGTGGTGATTACCAACGTTGCCCGCAATGTGACATGCTGTTTAGCCTGCCCGAGATAAATTCTCATC
AAAGTGCCTATTGTCCGCGCTGTCAGGCAAAAATTCGTGACGGGCGCGACTGGTCGCTAACGCGCCTGGC
GGCAATGGCCTTCACCATGCTGTTGCTTATGCCGTTTGCCTGGGGCGAACCGCTGTTGCATATCTGGCTG
TTAGGCATTCGTATTGACGCCAACGTTATGCAAGGCATCTGGCAAATGACCAAACAGGGCGATGCGATAA
CGGGGTCGATGGTCTTTTTCTCTGTTATTGGTGCCCCGCTCATTCTGGTGACCTCCATAGCTTATTTATG
GTTTGGTAACCGACTGGGAATGAATTTACGTCCGGTACTGCTGATGCTTGAGCGACTTAAAGAGTGGGTA
ATGCTCGATATCTACCTGGTCGGCATTGGCGTTGCTTCTATAAAGGTATGCGATTATGCCCATATCCAGG
CTGGTGTCGGCTTGTTCTCTTTTGTGGCGTTGGTGATTTTAACGACGGTGACGTTGTCACATCTTAATGT
CGAAGAACTGTGGGAGCGATTTTATCCGCAGCGCCCCGCTTGATTTGTTTAACTTTAAGAAGGAGATATA
CATATGACGCGTAGGGACGAGAAACTTCGTGTCTGCCTAGGGTGCCATTTTACCGGCTATCCAGATCAGC
GTGGTCGCTGCCCGCGTTGCCATATCCCGCTACGCCTGCGTCGCCGTCATAGTCTGCAAAAATCTTGGGC
GGCGCTGTTAGCGTCAATCGTTTTATTGTTACCTGCCAACCTGTTGCCTATTTCTATCATTTATCTGAAC
GGAGGACGGCAGGAAGATACAATTCTTTCCGGAATTATGTCGCTGGCAAGTAGCAACATTGCGGTTGCAG
GAATCGTGTTTATCGCCAGTATTCTGGTCCCGTTTACTAAAGTGATCGTCATGTTCACTTTACTGTTGAG
CATTCATTTTAAATCTCAGCAAGGTTTACGCACACGCATTCTGTTACTGCGGATGGTGACCTGGATTGGT
CGCTGGTCGATGCTCGACCTGTTTGTCATATCTTTAACCATGTCGCTGATTAATTGCGATCAGATCCTCG
CTTTTACTATGGGACCGGCTGCGTTTTATTTCGGCGCAGCGGTAATTTTGACTATTCTTGCTGTGGAATG
GCTGGACAGCCGCTTACTTTGGGATGCACATGAGTCAGGAAACGCCCGCTTCGACGACTGAAGCGCAGAT
TAAAAATAAACGCCGTATCTCACCTTTCTGGCTGCTGCCGTTCATCGCGCTAATGATTGCCAGTTGGCTG
ATTTGGGACAGTTATCAGGACCGGGGTAATACCGTCACCATCGACTTTATGTCGGCGGATGGTATTGTTC
CAGGCCGTACGCCTGTTCGTTATCAGGGCGTTGAAGTCGGAACAGTGCAGGACATCAGCCTCAGCGACGA
TCTTCGTAAGATTGAAGTCAAGGTCAGCATCAAGTCCGATATGAAAGATGCGCTGCGCGAAGAGACTCAG
TTCTGGCTGGTGACGCCAAAAGCATCGTTGGCAGGTGTCTCCGGGCTGGACGCCCTCGTCGGTGGGAACT
ATATCGGCATGATGCCCGGGAAAGGTAAAGAGCAGGATCACTTTGTCGCACTCGATACCCAACCGAAATA
TCGGCTGGACAATGGCGATCTGATGATCCACCTGCAAGCCCCCGATCTCGGTTCGCTGAACAGCGGTTCA
TTGGTCTATTTCCGCAAGATCCCGGTGGGAAAAGTCTACGACTATGCCATCAATCCCAACAAGCAAGGCG
TGGTGATTGATGTCCTGATCGAGCGGCGTTTTACCGATCTGGTGAAAAAAGGTAGCCGTTTCTGGAACGT
TTCCGGCGTTGATGCCAACGTCAGTATCAGTGGCGCGAAGGTGAAACTGGAAAGCTTGGCGGCACTGGTT
AACGGTGCGATTGCCTTCGATTCACCAGAAGAGTCGAAACCTGCCGAGGCGGAAGATACCTTTGGTCTGT
ATGAAGATCTGGCCCACAGCCAGCGTGGCGTAATAATAAAACTGGAACTGCCGAGTGGGGCCGGATTAAC
CGCCGACTCGACGCCGTTAATGTATCAGGGGCTGGAAGTCGGACAGCTGACTAAACTGGATTTAAATCCT
GGTGGTAAAGTCACAGGGGAAATGACCGTTGATCCCAGCGTCGTTACCCTGCTTCGTGAAAATACCCGCA
TCGAATTACGCAACCCGAAATTATCCCTTAGCGATGCTAATCTCAGCGCCCTGCTGACCGGCAAAACCTT
CGAGCTGGTGCCCGGCGATGGCGAGCCACGCAAAGAATTCGTTGTTGTGCCAGGCGAAAAAGCACTGCTG
CATGAACCTGATGTTCTGACGCTGACCCTGACCGCGCCGGAAAGTTACGGTATTGATGCGGGTCAGCCGC
TCATTCTTCACGGCGTGCAGGTAGGCCAGGTTATCGATCGTAAACTCACCAGCAAAGGCGTCACCTTTAC
CGTCGCCATCGAGCCTCAGCATCGCGAACTGGTAAAAGGCGATAGCAAATTTGTCGTCAACAGCCGTGTC
GATGTGAAGGTGGGGCTGGATGGCGTTGAGTTTCTCGGTGCCAGCGCCTCAGAATGGATCAATGGCGGGA
TCCGTATTCTGCCGGGCGATAAAGGTGAGATGAAAGCCAGCTATCCACTGTATGCCAATTTGGAAAAAGC
GCTGGAGAACAGCCTTAGCGATTTACCCACCACAACCGTGAGTTTGAGTGCAGAGACGCTGCCGGATGTG
CAGGCAGGATCGGTAGTGCTGTACCGTAAATTTGAAGTTGGTGAAGTGATTACCGTGCGTCCGCGAGCTA
ACGCGTTTGACATCGATCTGCATATTAAGCCGGAGTATCGCAACCTTCTGACCAGCAATAGCGTGTTCTG
GGCAGAAGGCGGGGCGAAAGTTCAGCTGAATGGTAGTGGTCTGACCGTACAGGCATCCCCGCTCTCCAGA
GCTCTAAAGGGAGCCATTAGCTTCGACAACCTCAGCGGTGCCAGCGCCAGTCAGCGTAAAGGCGATAAGC
GTATTCTGTATGCTTCCGAAACAGCGGCCCGTGCGGTTGGCGGGCAGATTACGCTTCACGCTTTCGATGC
CGGAAAACTGGCGGTCGGGATGCCAATTCGCTATCTCGGTATTGACATCGGGCAAATCCAGACGCTGGAT
CTGATTACCGCACGCAATGAAGTACAGGCAAAGGCGGTACTTTACCCGGAATATGTCCAGACCTTTGCTC
GCGGTGGTACGCGCTTCTCAGTGGTCACACCGCAAATTTCGGCAGCTGGCGTTGAGCATCTTGATACTAT
CCTCCAGCCGTATATCAACGTCGAACCAGGCCGGGGCAATCCTCGCCGCGACTTTGAATTACAAGAGGCC
ACCATTACTGATTCGCGGTACCTGGATGGCTTAAGCATTATTGTTGAAGCGCCGGAAGCCGGTTCGTTAG
GCATCGGTACGCCTGTGCTGTTCCGTGGTCTGGAAGTCGGTACGGTTACAGGAATGACGCTGGGGACATT
GTCAGATCGCGTGATGATTGCGATGCGCATCAGTAAACGCTATCAACACCTGGTGCGTAACAATTCCGTC
TTCTGGTTGGCATCGGGTTACAGTCTGGACTTTGGTCTGACGGGCGGCGTAGTGAAAACCGGCACCTTTA
ACCAGTTTATCCGTGGCGGCATCGCCTTCGCCACGCCTCCGGGTACGCCACTGGCACCGAAAGCCCAGGA
AGGCAAACACTTCCTGTTGCAGGAAAGTGAACCGAAAGAGTGGCGTGAATGGGGAACTGCGCTTCCCAAA
TAATGCCCACCTCGAGCAGATCCGGCTGCTAACAAAGCCCGAAAGGAAGCTGAGTTGGCTGCTGCCACCG
CTGAGCAATAACTAGCATAACCCCTTGGGGCCTCTAAACGGGTCTTGAGGGGTTTTTTGCTGAAAGGAGG
AACTATATCCGGATAATTCTTGAAGACGAAAGGGCCTCGTGATACGCCTATTTTTATAGGTTAATGTCAT
GATAATAATGGTTTCTTAGACGTCAGGTGGCACTTTTCGGGGAAATGTGCGCGGAACCCCTATTTGTTTA
TTTTTCTAAATACATTCAAATATGTATCCGCTCATGAGACAATAACCCTGATAAATGCTTCAATAATATT
GAAAAAGGAAGAGTATGAGTATTCAACATTTCCGTGTCGCCCTTATTCCCTTTTTTGCGGCATTTTGCCT
TCCTGTTTTTGCTCACCCAGAAACGCTGGTGAAAGTAAAAGATGCTGAAGATCAGTTGGGTGCACGAGTG
GGTTACATCGAACTGGATCTCAACAGCGGTAAGATCCTTGAGAGTTTTCGCCCCGAAGAACGTTTTCCAA
TGATGAGCACTTTTAAAGTTCTGCTATGTGGCGCGGTATTATCCCGTGTTGACGCCGGGCAAGAGCAACT
CGGTCGCCGCATACACTATTCTCAGAATGACTTGGTTGAGTACTCACCAGTCACAGAAAAGCATCTTACG
GATGGCATGACAGTAAGAGAATTATGCAGTGCTGCCATAACCATGAGTGATAACACTGCGGCCAACTTAC
TTCTGACAACGATCGGAGGACCGAAGGAGCTAACCGCTTTTTTGCACAACATGGGGGATCATGTAACTCG
CCTTGATCGTTGGGAACCGGAGCTGAATGAAGCCATACCAAACGACGAGCGTGACACCACGATGCCTGCA
GCAATGGCAACAACGTTGCGCAAACTATTAACTGGCGAACTACTTACTCTAGCTTCCCGGCAACAATTAA
TAGACTGGATGGAGGCGGATAAAGTTGCAGGACCACTTCTGCGCTCGGCCCTTCCGGCTGGCTGGTTTAT
TGCTGATAAATCTGGAGCCGGTGAGCGTGGGTCTCGCGGTATCATTGCAGCACTGGGGCCAGATGGTAAG
CCCTCCCGTATCGTAGTTATCTACACGACGGGGAGTCAGGCAACTATGGATGAACGAAATAGACAGATCG
CTGAGATAGGTGCCTCACTGATTAAGCATTGGTAACTGTCAGACCAAGTTTACTCATATATACTTTAGAT
TGATTTAAAACTTCATTTTTAATTTAAAAGGATCTAGGTGAAGATCCTTTTTGATAATCTCATGACCAAA
ATCCCTTAACGTGAGTTTTCGTTCCACTGAGCGTCAGACCCCGTAGAAAAGATCAAAGGATCTTCTTGAG
ATCCTTTTTTTCTGCGCGTAATCTGCTGCTTGCAAACAAAAAAACCACCGCTACCAGCGGTGGTTTGTTT
GCCGGATCAAGAGCTACCAACTCTTTTTCCGAAGGTAACTGGCTTCAGCAGAGCGCAGATACCAAATACT
GTCCTTCTAGTGTAGCCGTAGTTAGGCCACCACTTCAAGAACTCTGTAGCACCGCCTACATACCTCGCTC
TGCTAATCCTGTTACCAGTGGCTGCTGCCAGTGGCGATAAGTCGTGTCTTACCGGGTTGGACTCAAGACG
ATAGTTACCGGATAAGGCGCAGCGGTCGGGCTGAACGGGGGGTTCGTGCACACAGCCCAGCTTGGAGCGA
ACGACCTACACCGAACTGAGATACCTACAGCGTGAGCTATGAGAAAGCGCCACGCTTCCCGAAGGGAGAA
AGGCGGACAGGTATCCGGTAAGCGGCAGGGTCGGAACAGGAGAGCGCACGAGGGAGCTTCCAGGGGGAAA
CGCCTGGTATCTTTATAGTCCTGTCGGGTTTCGCCACCTCTGACTTGAGCGTCGATTTTTGTGATGCTCG
TCAGGGGGGCGGAGCCTATGGAAAAACGCCAGCAACGCGGCCTTTTTACGGTTCCTGGCCTTTTGCTGGC
CTTTTGCTCACATGTTCTTTCCTGCGTTATCCCCTGATTCTGTGGATAACCGTATTACCGCCTTTGAGTG
AGCTGATACCGCTCGCCGCAGCCGAACGACCGAGCGCAGCGAGTCAGTGAGCGAGGAAGCGGAAGAGCGC
CTGATGCGGTATTTTCTCCTTACGCATCTGTGCGGTATTTCACACCGCAATGGTGCACTCTCAGTACAAT
CTGCTCTGATGCCGCATAGTTAAGCCAGTATACACTCCGCTATCGCTACGTGACTGGGTCATGGCTGCGC
CCCGACACCCGCCAACACCCGCTGACGCGCCCTGACGGGCTTGTCTGCTCCCGGCATCCGCTTACAGACA
AGCTGTGACCGTCTCCGGGAGCTGCATGTGTCAGAGGTTTTCACCGTCATCACCGAAACGCGCGAGGCAG
CTGCGGTAAAGCTCATCAGCGTGGTCGTGAAGCGATTCACAGATGTCTGCCTGTTCATCCGCGTCCAGCT
CGTTGAGTTTCTCCAGAAGCGTTAATGTCTGGCTTCTGATAAAGCGGGCCATGTTAAGGGCGGTTTTTTC
CTGTTTGGTCACTGATGCCTCCGTGTAAGGGGGATTTCTGTTCATGGGGGTAATGATACCGATGAAACGA
GAGAGGATGCTCACGATACGGGTTACTGATGATGAACATGCCCGGTTACTGGAACGTTGTGAGGGTAAAC
AACTGGCGGTATGGATGCGGCGGGACCAGAGAAAAATCACTCAGGGTCAATGCCAGCGCTTCGTTAATAC
AGATGTAGGTGTTCCACAGGGTAGCCAGCAGCATCCTGCGATGCAGATCCGGAACATAATGGTGCAGGGC
GCTGACTTCCGCGTTTCCAGACTTTACGAAACACGGAAACCGAAGACCATTCATGTTGTTGCTCAGGTCG
CAGACGTTTTGCAGCAGCAGTCGCTTCACGTTCGCTCGCGTATCGGTGATTCATTCTGCTAACCAGTAAG
GCAACCCCGCCAGCCTAGCCGGGTCCTCAACGACAGGAG
Features (pLannotate 1.2.2; 12 found; start..end, strand, type, name):
     62..80      +  promoter       T7 promoter: promoter for bacteriophage T7 RNA polymerase
    112..134     +  RBS            RBS: efficient ribosome binding site from bacteriophage T7 gene 10 (Olins and Rangwala, 1989)
    142..1458    +  CDS            yebS: YEBS_ECOLI - Experimental evidence at protein level: Swiss-Prot protein existence level 1. Component of a transport pathway that contributes to membrane integrity. From Escherichia coli (strain K12).
   1430..4060    +  CDS            yebT: YEBT_ECOLI - Experimental evidence at protein level: Swiss-Prot protein existence level 1. Component of a transport pathway that contributes to membrane integrity (PubMed:27795327). May directly span the intermembrane space, facilitating the transport of substrates across the periplasm (Probable). From Escherichia coli (strain K12).
   4085..4134    +  CDS            SET1 (fragment): solubility-enhancement tag derived from T7 phage gene 10B
   4142..4189    +  terminator     T7 terminator: transcription terminator for bacteriophage T7 RNA polymerase
   4320..4424    +  promoter       AmpR promoter: bla
   4425..5285    +  CDS            AmpR: β-lactamase; bla; confers resistance to ampicillin, carbenicillin, and related antibiotics
   5456..6044    +  rep_origin     ori: high-copy-number ColE1/pMB1/pBR322/pUC origin of replication
   6230..6369    -  misc_feature   bom: basis of mobility region from pBR322
   6471..6662    -  CDS            rop: Rop protein, which maintains plasmids at low copy number; rop
   6679..7059    +  CDS            YPB1_ECOLX: Protein predicted: Swiss-Prot protein existence level 4. From Escherichia coli.
