[The description below was written by a language model from this plasmid's Addgene catalogue record and pLannotate feature annotations shown in this document.]
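Description:
pBEL2871 is a bacterial expression plasmid built on the pET17b backbone that carries the Escherichia coli letAB (yebST) operon and is intended for genetic complementation experiments. It is about 7.1 kb and is propagated in E. coli under ampicillin selection, with β-lactamase expressed from its own bla promoter. Replication depends on a ColE1/pMB1-type origin accompanied by the pBR322 bom region and the rop gene. Rop restrains copy number, which agrees with the low-copy designation in the catalogue entry.

The insert was assembled by Gibson cloning and sits between a T7 promoter with the phage T7 gene 10 ribosome binding site and a T7 terminator. The letA (yebS) and letB (yebT) reading frames are annotated as slightly overlapping, so the two genes appear to be kept together as a single transcription unit. LetA is a "Cys-light" variant in which native cysteines are replaced by serine (C124S, C266S, C343S). Two new cysteines are then introduced, Q180C in the first half of the protein (residues 1–223) and R380C in the second half (residues 224–427). A design of this kind is typically used to place a defined cysteine pair for crosslinking or site-specific labelling, although the record states only that the plasmid is for complementation with this mutant alongside LetB.

Both proteins are annotated as components of a transport pathway that contributes to membrane integrity, and LetB may span the periplasm. A short fragment annotated as a T7 gene 10B-derived tag lies downstream of letB and is probably residual vector sequence. No affinity tags are annotated.
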