Addgene plasmid #232516: pBEL2871
Purpose: Genetic complementation plasmid of Cys-light LetA(Q180C,R380C) with LetB
Depositing lab: Gira Bhabha & Damian Ekiert. Depositing organization: Johns Hopkins University and School of Medicine. Publication: LetA defines a structurally distinct transporter family. Santarossa CC, Li Y, Yousef S, Hasdemir HS, Rodriguez CC, Haase MAB, Baek M, Coudray N, Pavek JG, Focke KN, Silverberg AL, Bautista C, Yeh JT, Marty MT, Baker D, Tajkhorshid E, Ekiert DC, Bhabha G. Nature. 2026 Jan 21. doi: 10.1038/s41586-025-09990-0. PubMed 41565823.
Backbone
  Vector backbone: pET17b
  Vector type: Bacterial Expression
Growth in bacteria
  Bacterial resistance: Ampicillin, 100 μg/mL
  Growth temperature: 37°C
  Growth strain: DH5alpha
  Copy number: Low Copy
Gene/Insert
  Gene/Insert name: YebST (alt name: LetAB)
  Species: E. coli
  Mutation: [LetA1(1-223,Q180C,C124S)]-[LetA2(224-427,R380C,C266S,C343S)]
  Entrez Gene: letA (a.k.a. b1833, ECK1832, yebS); letB (a.k.a. b1834, ECK1833, yebT)
  Promoter: T7
  Cloning method: Gibson Cloning
Terms and licenses: Academic/Nonprofit Terms; Industry Terms: Not Available to Industry
Depositor comments: Please visit https://doi.org/10.1101/2025.03.21.644421 for bioRxiv preprint.
How to cite: pBEL2871 was a gift from Gira Bhabha & Damian Ekiert (Addgene plasmid # 232516 ; http://n2t.net/addgene:232516 ; RRID:Addgene_232516)
